>Addgene plasmid #176404 | pACYC-T7FunCyDisCo | addgene full sequence | sequence record 349902 | Addgene NGS Result
TTCAGGGCAGGGTCGTTAAATAGCCGCTTATGTCTATTGCTGGTTTACCGGTTTATTGACTACCGGAAGC
AGTGTGACCGTGTGCTTCTCAAATGCCTGAGGCCAGTTTGCTCAGGCTCTCCCCGTGGAGGTAATAATTG
ACGATATGATCATTTATTCTGCCTCCCAGAGCCTGATAAAAACGGTTAGCGCTTCGTTAATACAGATGTA
GGTGTTCCACAGGGTAGCCAGCAGCATCCTGCGATGCAGATCCGGAACATAATGGTGCAGGGCGCTTGTT
TCGGCGTGGGTATGGTGGCAGGCCCCGTGGCCGGGGGACTGTTGGGCGCTGCCGGCACCTGTCCTACGAG
TTGCATGATAAAGAAGACAGTCATAAGTGCGGCGACGATAGTCATGCCCCGCGCCCACCGGAAGGAGCTA
CCGGCAGCGGTGCGGACTGTTGTAACTCAGAATAAGAAATGAGGCCGCTCATGGCGTTGACTCTCAGTCA
TAGTATCGTGGTATCACCGGTTGGTTCCACTCTCTGTTGCGGGCAACTTCAGCAGCACGTAGGGGACTTC
CGCGTTTCCAGACTTTACGAAACACGGAAACCGAAGACCATTCATGTTGTTGCTCAGGTCGCAGACGTTT
TGCAGCAGCAGTCGCTTCACGTTCGCTCGCGTATCGGTGATTCATTCTGCTAACCAGTAAGGCAACCCCG
CCAGCCTAGCCGGGTCCTCAACGACAGGAGCACGATCATGCGCACCCGTGGCCAGGACCCAACGCTGCCC
GAGATGCGCCGCGTGCGGCTGCTGGAGATGGCGGACGCGATGGATATGTTCTGCCAAGGGTTGGTTTGCG
CATTCACAGTTCTCCGCAAGAATTGATTGGCTCCAATTCTTGGAGTGGTGAATCCGTTAGCGAGGTGCCG
CCGGCTTCCATTCAGGTCGAGGTGGCCCGGCTCCATGCACCGCGACGCAACGCGGGGAGGCAGACAAGGT
ATAGGGCGGCGCCTACAATCCATGCCAACCCGTTCCATGTGCTCGCCGAGGCGGCATAAATCGCCGTGAC
GATCAGCGGTCCAATGATCGAAGTTAGGCTGGTAAGAGCCGCGAGCGATCCTTGAAGCTGTCCCTGATGG
TCGTCATCTACCTGCCTGGACAGCATGGCCTGCAACGCGGGCATCCCGATGCCGCCGGAAGCGAGAAGAA
TCATAATGGGGAAGGCCATCCAGCCTCGCGTCGCGAACGCCAGCAAGACGTAGCCCAGCGCGTCGGCCGC
CATGCCGGCGATAATGGCCTGCTTCTCGCCGAAACGTTTGGTGGCGGGACCAGTGACGAAGGCTTGAGCG
AGGGCGTGCAAGATTCCGAATACCGCAAGCGACAGGCCGATCATCGTCGCGCTCCAGCGAAAGCGGTCCT
CGCCGAAAATGACCCAGAGCGCTGCCGGCACCTGTCCTACGAGTTGCATGATAAAGAAGACAGTCATAAG
TGCGGCGACGATAGTCATGCCCCGCGCCCACCGGAAGGAGCTGACTGGGTTGAAGGCTCTCAAGGGCATC
GGTCGACGCTCTCCCTTATGCGACTCCTGCATTAGGAAGCAGCCCAGTAGTAGGTTGAGGCCGTTGAGCA
CCGCCGCCGCAAGGAATGGTGCATGCAAGGAGATGGCGCCCAACAGTCCCCCGGCCACGGGGCCTGCCAC
CATACCCACGCCGAAACAAGCGCTCATGAGCCCGAAGTGGCGAGCCCGATCTTCCCCATCGGTGATGTCG
GCGATATAGGCATCTCTATATCTCTATCCCGCGAAATTAATACGACTCACTATAGGGGAATTGTGAGCGG
ATAACAATTCCCCTCTAGAAATAATTTTGTTTAACTTTAAGAAGGAGATATACCATATGAGCGGCCCGAG
TCGTTCAATCCTTCCCAAATACCAGAACGATGTAGAGTTACCGCTTAAGGAAGCCCCACGCTCGGAGTTC
GCCGCTGACCTTGGTGCTCTTCCGGCCGGTTTGTTGGATGGGAACTCGATTGCTCCAAAATTGGAGAACG
CAACACTTAAGGCGGAGTTGGGGCATGCGACTTGGAAATTCTTACACACGATGATGGCCCGCTTCCCTGA
CAAACCGACCAAAGATGACCGCATGGCACTTGAAACCTTTATGCACTTATTCGCCCGCTTATATCCTTGC
GGTCAATGCGCGGCTCACTTTCAAAAGTTACTGGCACAATACCCTCCACAAACATCATCCCGCAATGCCG
CGGCCGGATGGTTGTGCTTTGCTCATAATATCGTCAATGAACGCGTCCACAAACCGTTATTCGATTGCGA
GAATATCGGGGACTTCTACGATTGCGGGTGCGGCGACAAAGACAAGAAGGAGGGTGGAGCAGAAACCACT
GCAGCCGCGCAAGCCGAAGGCCCAGACCAGGAGCTTCATAAACACTAATCGACCAGGCATCAAATAAAAC
GAAAGGCTCAGTCGAAAGACTGGGCCTTTCGTTTTATCTGTTGTTTGTCGGTGAACGCTCTCTACTAGAG
TCACACTGGCTCACCTTCGGGTGGGCCTTTCTGCGTTTATATGTTTGCCCTATCCCGCGAAATTAATACG
ACTCACTATAGGGGAATTGTGAGCGGATAACAATTCCCCTCTAGAAATAATTTTGTTTAACTTTAAGAAG
GAGATATACCATATGGCAGATAGTGACGTCCACCAACTGACTAAGGACACGTTTGAGGAGTTTGTTAAAA
GTAACGACTTGGTACTTGCTGAATTTTTTGCTCCGTGGTGTGGTCATTGTAAAGCGTTGGCACCCGAATA
TGAGGAAGCCGCTACCACCCTGAAGGAGAAGAATATCAAGCTGGCAAAGATCGACTGTACCGAAGAATCC
GACCTGTGTAAGGATCAGGGGGTCGAGGGTTATCCCACTTTAAAAGTGTTTCGCGGCTTGGAGAACGTCA
CGCCATACTCGGGGCAACGCAAGGCGGCGGGTATCACATCATATATGATTAAGCAGTCCTTACCTGCGGT
ATCAATTTTGACGAAGGATACACTTGAGGAATTTAAAACTGCGGACAAGGTTGTTGTTGTAGCGTACTTA
AATGCAGACGACAAGTCTAGCAACGAAACTTTCTCTAAGTTAGCTGAAGGGTTACGTGACACGTATCTGT
TCGGTGGGGTCAATGATGCTGCCGTCGCAGAAGCTGAGGGCGTTAAGGCGCCAGCTCTGGTTGTCTATAA
ATCGTTTGATGAAGGTAAGAACACATTCACTGAGAAGTTCGAAGAAGATGCGATTGCCAGCTTTATCACC
ACCAGTGCAACGCCCTTGATCGGGGAAGTGGGTCCTGAAACATACGCTGGGTACATGTCGGCGGGCATCC
CCCTGGCCTACATCTTCTCAGAAACACCAGAAGAGCGTAAGGAACTGGGTGACGCATTGAAACCTATCGC
GGAAAAGTTTAAAGGTAAAATTAATTTCGCAACTATTGACGCGAAGGCTTTCGGGGCACACGCGGGGAAT
TTAAACTTGAAGGCCGACAAGTTTCCTTCGTTTGCGATTCAAGAAGTAGTCAAAAACCAGAAATTTCCGT
TTGATCAAGAGAAGGAGATCACCCATGACAACATTGCTAAGTTCGTGGAAGATTTTGCGGCTGGAAAGAT
CGAACCCTCCATTAAGTCTGAGCCTATTCCTGAAACGCAGGAGGGACCAGTCACGGTAGTCGTGGCCAAA
TCGTACAACGACATCGTACTTGATGACACGAAAGACGTGTTGATCGAATTCTACGCTCCCTGGTGCGGCC
ACTGTAAGGCATTGGCACCCAAATACGAGGACTTGGCGTCACAATTTGCCGCGTCCGAGTTCAAAGATAA
GGTAGTCATCGCCAAGGTGGACGCAACCCTTAACGATGTACCTGATGAGATCCAGGGATTCCCTACAATC
AAGTTGTATGCAGCAGGAGCCAAAGACGCACCGGTCACATACCAAGGTTCACGCACCGTCGAAGATTTGG
CCAATTTCATTAAAGAGAACGGCAAATACAAGGCTGAGTTGCCTGTAAAGGAGGAGGGGACTGAGGAGGC
CGCGCCCGCTGCGAGTGAAGAAAAGAAGGAGGAAAAGAAGGATGCGGAAGAAGAAGACGTCCATGACGAA
TTGTGATAATCGACCAGGCATCAAATAAAACGAAAGGCTCAGTCGAAAGACTGGGCCTTTCGTTTTATCT
GTTGTTTGTCGGTGAACGCTCTCTACTAGAGTCACACTGGCTCACCTTCGGGTGGGCCTTTCTGCGTTTA
TATGTTCCGGCTAGCTGCAGTCATAAGTTAGGTACCTAGCTGCAGTCATAAGGGACTTAGGGTGCCGAGG
ATGACGATGAGCGCATTGTTAGATTTCATACACGGTGCCTGACTGCGTTAGCAATTTAACTGTGATAAAC
TACCGCATTAAAGCTTATCGATGATAAGCTGTCAAACATGAGAATTACAACTTATATCGTATGGGGCTGA
CTTCAGGTGCTACATTTGAAGAGATAAATTGCACTGAAATCTAGAAATATTTTATCTGATTAATAAGATG
ATCTTCTTGAGATCGTTTTGGTCTGCGCGTAATCTCTTGCTCTGAAAACGAAAAAACCGCCTTGCAGGGC
GGTTTTTCGAAGGTTCTCTGAGCTACCAACTCTTTGAACCGAGGTAACTGGCTTGGAGGAGCGCAGTCAC
CAAAACTTGTCCTTTCAGTTTAGCCTTAACCGGCGCATGACTTCAAGACTAACTCCTCTAAATCAATTAC
CAGTGGCTGCTGCCAGTGGTGCTTTTGCATGTCTTTCCGGGTTGGACTCAAGACGATAGTTACCGGATAA
GGCGCAGCGGTCGGACTGAACGGGGGGTTCGTGCATACAGTCCAGCTTGGAGCGAACTGCCTACCCGGAA
CTGAGTGTCAGGCGTGGAATGAGACAAACGCGGCCATAACAGCGGAATGACACCGGTAAACCGAAAGGCA
GGAACAGGAGAGCGCACGAGGGAGCCGCCAGGGGGAAACGCCTGGTATCTTTATAGTCCTGTCGGGTTTC
GCCACCACTGATTTGAGCGTCAGATTTCGTGATGCTTGTCAGGGGGGCGGAGCCTATGGAAAAACGGCTT
TGCCGCGGCCCTCTCACTTCCCTGTTAAGTATCTTCCTGGCATCTTCCAGGAAATCTCCGCCCCGTTCGT
AAGCCATTTCCGCTCGCCGCAGTCGAACGACCGAGCGTAGCGAGTCAGTGAGCGAGGAAGCGGAATATAT
CCTGTATCACATATTCTGCTGACGCACCGGTGCAGCCTTTTTTCTCCTGCCACATGAAGCACTTCACTGA
CACCCTCATCAGTGCCAACATAGTAAGCCAGTATACACTCCGCTAGCGCTGATGTCCGGCGGTGCTTTTG
CCGTTACGCACCACCCCGTCAGTAGCTGAACAGGAGGGACAGCTGATAGAAACAGAAGCCACTGGAGCAC
CTCAAAAACACCATCATACACTAAATCAGTAAGTTGGCAGCATCACCCGACGCACTTTGCGCCGAATAAA
TACCTGTGACGGAAGATCACTTCGCAGAATAAATAAATCCTGGTGTCCCTGTTGATACCGGGAAGCCCTG
GGCCAAAAAAAGACGTTGATCGGCACGTAAGAGGTTCCAACTTTCACCATAATGAAATAAGATCACTACC
GGGCGTATTTTTTGAGTTATCGAGATTTTCAGGAGCTAAGGAAGCTAAAATGGAGAAAAAAATCACTGGA
TATACCACCGTTGATATATCCCAATGGCATCGTAAAGAACATTTTGAGGCATTTCAGTCAGTTGCTCAAT
GTACCTATAACCAGACCGTTCAGCTGGATATTACGGCCTTTTTAAAGACCGTAAAGAAAAATAAGCACAA
GTTTTATCCGGCCTTTATTCACATTCTTGCCCGCCTGATGAATGCTCATCCGGAATTCCGTATGGCAATG
AAAGACGGTGAGCTGGTGATATGGGATAGTGTTCACCCTTGTTACACCGTTTTCCATGAGCAAACTGAAA
CGTTTTCATCGCTCTGGAGTGAATACCACGACGATTTCCGGCAGTTTCTACACATATATTCGCAAGATGT
GGCGTGTTACGGTGAAAACCTGGCCTATTTCCCTAAAGGGTTTATTGAGAATATGTTTTTCGTGTCAGCC
AATCCCTGGGTGAGTTTCACCAGTTTTGATTTAAACGTGGCCAATATGGACAACTTCTTCGCCCCCGTTT
TCACCATGGGCAAATATTATACGCAAGGCGACAAGGTGCTGATGCCGCTGGCGATTCAGGTTCATCATGC
CGTTTGTGATGGCTTCCATGTCGGCAGAATGCTTAATGAATTACAACAGTACTGCGATGAGTGGCAGGGC
GGGGCGTAATTTTTTTAAGGCAGTTATTGGTGCCCTTAAACGCCTGGTTGCTACGCCTGAATAAGTGATA
ATAAGCGGATGAATGGCAGAAATTCGAAAGCAAATTCGACCCGGTCGTCGG
Features (pLannotate 1.2.2; 24 found; start..end, strand, type, name):
    187..285     -  CDS            YPB2_ECOLX (fragment): Protein predicted: Swiss-Prot protein existence level 4. From Escherichia coli.
    272..329     +  CDS            TcR (fragment): tetracycline efflux protein; tet; confers resistance to tetracycline
    326..419     -  CDS            TcR (fragment): tetracycline efflux protein; tet; confers resistance to tetracycline
    555..680     +  CDS            YPB1_ECOLX (fragment): Protein predicted: Swiss-Prot protein existence level 4. From Escherichia coli.
    922..1761    -  CDS            TcR (fragment): tetracycline efflux protein; tet; confers resistance to tetracycline
   1788..1806    +  promoter       T7 promoter: promoter for bacteriophage T7 RNA polymerase
   1807..1831    +  protein_bind   lac operator: The lac repressor binds to the lac operator to inhibit transcription in E. coli. This inhibition can be relieved by adding lactose or isopropyl-β-D-thiogalactopyranoside (IPTG). lac repressor encoded by lacI
   1846..1868    +  RBS            RBS: efficient ribosome binding site from bacteriophage T7 gene 10 (Olins and Rangwala, 1989)
   2006..2359    +  CDS            ERV2 (fragment): ERV2_YEAST - Experimental evidence at protein level: Swiss-Prot protein existence level 1. FAD-dependent sulfhydryl oxidase that catalyzes disulfide bond formation in the endoplasmic reticulum lumen in parallel to ERO1. From Saccharomyces cerevisiae (strain ATCC 204508 / S288c) (Baker's yeast).
   2441..2512    +  terminator     rrnB T1 terminator: transcription terminator T1 from the E. coli rrnB gene
   2528..2555    +  terminator     T7Te terminator: phage T7 early transcription terminator
   2584..2602    +  promoter       T7 promoter: promoter for bacteriophage T7 RNA polymerase
   2603..2627    +  protein_bind   lac operator: The lac repressor binds to the lac operator to inhibit transcription in E. coli. This inhibition can be relieved by adding lactose or isopropyl-β-D-thiogalactopyranoside (IPTG). lac repressor encoded by lacI
   2642..2664    +  RBS            RBS: efficient ribosome binding site from bacteriophage T7 gene 10 (Olins and Rangwala, 1989)
   2682..4061    +  CDS            PDI_HUMIN (fragment): Experimental evidence at protein level: Swiss-Prot protein existence level 1. Participates in the folding of proteins containing disulfide bonds, may be involved in glycosylation, prolyl hydroxylation and triglyceride transfer. From Humicola insolens (Soft-rot fungus).
   4152..4223    +  terminator     rrnB T1 terminator: transcription terminator T1 from the E. coli rrnB gene
   4239..4266    +  terminator     T7Te terminator: phage T7 early transcription terminator
   4331..4369    -  CDS            TcR (fragment): tetracycline efflux protein; tet; confers resistance to tetracycline
   4417..4445    -  promoter       tet promoter: E. coli promoter for tetracycline efflux protein gene
   4557..5102    +  rep_origin     p15A ori: Plasmids containing the medium-copy-number p15A origin of replication can be propagated in E. coli cells that contain a second plasmid with the ColE1 origin.
   5190..5245    +  rep_origin     RSF ori (fragment): Plasmids containing the RSF 1030 origin of replication can be propagated in E. coli cells that contain additional plasmids with compatible origins.
   5364..5507    -  mobile_element IS1 (fragment): prokaryotic transposable element IS1
   5617..5719    +  promoter       cat promoter: promoter of the E. coli cat gene encoding chloramphenicol acetyltransferase
   5720..6376    +  CDS            cat: CAT_ECOLX - Experimental evidence at protein level: Swiss-Prot protein existence level 1. This enzyme is an effector of chloramphenicol resistance in bacteria. From Escherichia coli. This protein is used as a marker in many commonly used cloning vectors, such as pACYC184.
