[The description below was written by a language model from this plasmid's Addgene catalogue record and pLannotate feature annotations shown in this document.]
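Description:
pACYC-T7FunCyDisCo is a bacterial co-expression (helper) plasmid built on a pACYC184 derivative that had been adapted for Golden Gate assembly, with an internal RFP gene serving as a negative-selection marker that the inserts replace. It replicates from the p15A origin, recorded as low copy, which is compatible with ColE1-type plasmids, so it can be maintained alongside a separate expression vector carrying the protein of interest. Selection is by chloramphenicol, through the cat gene under its native promoter. The annotation also shows leftover backbone pieces: several fragments of the tetracycline resistance gene, which is disrupted by the cloning region, the tet promoter, and an IS1 fragment.

The payload consists of two tandem transcription units in the same orientation, assembled through Esp3I sites. Each has a T7 promoter followed by a lac operator, the phage T7 gene 10 ribosome binding site, a coding sequence, and paired rrnB T1 and T7Te terminators. Expression therefore requires a host supplying T7 RNA polymerase and is open to lac repressor control with IPTG induction; no lacI gene is annotated on the plasmid. The first unit encodes the FAD-linked sulfhydryl oxidase Erv2 from Fusarium oxysporum, lacking residues 2-25. The second encodes the protein disulfide isomerase PDI from the same fungus, lacking residues 2-20. Both are codon optimised for E. coli. The automated annotation labels them only by similarity to yeast ERV2 and Humicola PDI homologues.

Together the oxidase forms disulfide bonds and the isomerase rearranges incorrect ones. This fungal version of the CyDisCo approach is intended to improve production of disulfide-rich proteins, such as fungal effectors, in E. coli.
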