Addgene plasmid #176404: pACYC-T7FunCyDisCo
Purpose: Coexpression plasmid expressing PDI and Erv2 from Fusarium oxysporum to aid the expression of disulfide-rich proteins in E. coli
Depositing lab: Simon Williams. Depositing organization: Australian National University. Publication: Optimised production of disulfide-bonded fungal effectors in E. coli using CyDisCo and FunCyDisCo co-expression approaches. Yu DS, Outram MA, Crean E, Smith A, Sung Y, Darma R, Sun X, Ma L, Jones DA, Solomon PS, Williams SJ. bioRxiv 2021.08.31.458447 10.1101/2021.08.31.458447.
Backbone
  Vector backbone: pACYC184-TU2A-RFP
  Backbone size w/o insert (bp): 5068
  Total vector size (bp): 6491
  Modifications to backbone: Modified pACYC184 for GoldenGate compatibility with an internal RFP gene for negative selection
  Vector type: Bacterial Expression
Growth in bacteria
  Bacterial resistance: Chloramphenicol, 25 μg/mL
  Growth temperature: 37°C
  Growth strain: DH5alpha
  Copy number: Low Copy
Gene/Insert 1
  Gene/Insert name: FAD-linked sulfhydryl oxidase ERV2 from Fol (alt name: Fol Erv2)
  Species: Fusarium oxysporum
  Insert size (bp): 552
  Mutation: deleted amino acids 2-25, codon optimised for E. coli expression
  GenBank ID: FOXG_09255
  Promoter: T7 promoter
  Cloning method: Restriction Enzyme; 5′ cloning site Esp3I (unknown if destroyed); 3′ cloning site Esp3I (unknown if destroyed)
  Sequencing primers: 5′ ATGAGCGGCCC
Gene/Insert 2
  Gene/Insert name: Protein disulfide isomerase from Fol (alt name: Fol PDI)
  Species: Fusarium oxysporum
  Insert size (bp): 1467
  Mutation: deleted amino acids 2-20, codon optimised for expression in E. coli
  GenBank ID: FOXG_00140
  Promoter: T7 promoter
  Cloning method: Restriction Enzyme; 5′ cloning site Esp3I (unknown if destroyed); 3′ cloning site Esp3I (unknown if destroyed)
  Sequencing primers: 5′ ATGGCAGATAGTGACGTCCA; 3′ CAATTCGTCATGGACGTCTTC
Terms and licenses: Academic/Nonprofit Terms; Industry Terms: Not Available to Industry
Depositor comments: Please visit https://www.biorxiv.org/content/10.1101/2021.08.31.458447v1 for bioRxiv preprint.
How to cite: pACYC-T7FunCyDisCo was a gift from Simon Williams (Addgene plasmid # 176404)
